Addgene plasmid #29017: pEMS1082
Purpose: Expression of the reporter gene under the control of the MiniPromoter in this plasmid has not been tested
Depositing lab: Elizabeth Simpson. Depositing organization: University of British Columbia. Publication: A regulatory toolbox of MiniPromoters to drive selective expression in the brain. Portales-Casamar E, Swanson DJ, Liu L, de Leeuw CN, Banks KG, Ho Sui SJ, Fulton DL, Ali J, Amirabbasi M, Arenillas DJ, Babyak N, Black SF, Bonaguro RJ, Brauer E, Candido TR, Castellarin M, Chen J, Chen Y, Cheng JC, Chopra V, Docking TR, Dreolini L, D'Souza CA, Flynn EK, Glenn R, Hatakka K, Hearty TG, Imanian B, Jiang S, Khorasan-zadeh S, Komljenovic I, Laprise S, Liao NY, Lim JS, Lithwick S, Liu F, Liu J, Lu M, McConechy M, McLeod AJ, Milisavljevic M, Mis J, O'Connor K, Palma B, Palmquist DL, Schmouth JF, Swanson MI, Tam B, Ticoll A, Turner JL, Varhol R, Vermeulen J, Watkins RF, Wilson G, Wong BK, Wong SH, Wong TY, Yang GS, Ypsilanti AR, Jones SJ, Holt RA, Goldowitz D, Wasserman WW, Simpson EM. Proc Natl Acad Sci U S A. 2010 Sep 21. 107(38):16589-94. 10.1073/pnas.1009158107 PubMed 20807748.
Backbone
  Vector backbone: pEMS1302
  Backbone size w/o insert (bp): 17451
  Vector type: Pleiades Promoter Project [sic, Pleaides Plieades]
Growth in bacteria
  Bacterial resistance: Ampicillin, 100 μg/mL
  Growth temperature: 37°C
  Growth strain: DH5alpha
  Growth instructions: DH10B
  Copy number: High Copy
Gene/Insert
  Gene/Insert name: Ple210 (alt names: SLITRK6; SLIT and NTRK-like protein 6 precursor)
  Species: H. sapiens (human)
  Insert size (bp): 3939
  Entrez Gene: SLITRK6 (a.k.a. RP11-272M24.2)
  Tag / fusion protein: EGFP-Cre-NLS (C terminal on backbone)
  Cloning method: Restriction Enzyme; 5′ cloning site SacI (unknown if destroyed); 3′ cloning site MluI (unknown if destroyed)
  Sequencing primers: 5′ Unknown
Terms and licenses: Academic/Nonprofit Terms; Industry Terms: Not Available to Industry
How to cite: pEMS1082 was a gift from Elizabeth Simpson (Addgene plasmid # 29017 ; http://n2t.net/addgene:29017 ; RRID:Addgene_29017)
