[The description below was written by a language model from this plasmid's Addgene catalogue record.]
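Description:
pEMS1082 is a plasmid from the Pleiades Promoter Project, a resource of compact human "MiniPromoters" designed to drive selective gene expression in defined brain regions and cell types. It is built on the large pEMS1302 backbone (about 17.5 kb without insert) and is propagated in E. coli as a high-copy plasmid under ampicillin selection. The record provides no feature table, so the origin of replication and any other backbone elements, such as sequences for genomic targeting or mammalian selection, are not stated and cannot be described here.

The insert is Ple210, a roughly 3.9 kb MiniPromoter assembled from human regulatory sequence of SLITRK6, the gene encoding SLIT and NTRK-like protein 6. It was cloned between SacI and MluI sites, upstream of a reporter carried on the backbone: an EGFP-Cre-NLS fusion. In this arrangement the MiniPromoter is the regulatory element rather than a coding sequence, and the "tag" listed in the record is really the expressed product. EGFP gives direct fluorescent readout of promoter activity, Cre recombinase allows excision or inversion of loxP-flanked sequences in expressing cells (for example to activate a floxed reporter allele and mark a lineage permanently), and the nuclear localisation signal directs the fusion to the nucleus, where Cre acts.

The intended use is to test or exploit SLITRK6-derived regulatory sequence for restricted expression in the nervous system. However, the depositor notes explicitly that reporter expression under this MiniPromoter has not been tested in this plasmid, so its activity and specificity should be considered unvalidated.
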