>Addgene plasmid #29017 | pEMS1082 | addgene partial sequence | sequence record 41190 | pEMS1307-fwd 5'-ccgcacgtctaagaaaccat-3'
AAATAGGCGTATCACGAGGCCCTTTCGTCTTCAAGAATTAATTCCGATCATATTCAATAACCCTTAATGA
ATTCGAGCTCTCAATTTATTTGATATTGGTTGTATTAATACTTATTTAACAAACCATTTTTTACTAAATT
ACATGAAATTACTTACTGTAAAGTTATAAAAGTGTTCTTCTGATATCTTTCATTTATCTCCATCAATGGG
ATGGAAATTTTCCTCTCTATAAGAAAGAATTATATCAGTGATGTTACCCTCTTTGAAAGAATCTCTTATA
TCATGGAGGAGAGAAAGCCCTTCCCTGCTGCTATAATATTAAATAAACTGCAGCACTATCTAAGCTGCCT
TAAGCTGCCTGAATGCCTTTGCCCAATTAATTAAAAATGCTTAATCCTTGATTCAGGATTAAAGAATGTG
ACACGAGCATCCCTTTGTCATTAAAATGACACTTTTAAAAATAATGGTTTATTCTCTTCCTTTATGCCCT
TCCATATATTATATGTATATGTATGTACAAACACACACACACACACATACAAAAACAGGTGAGAGAGAGA
GAGAGACCTAATAAAGATGTGGTAAGTCATCTCAATATACCTGTAATTTATTTTGCATTTCTCATTATTT
TATGATAGCTAATAACTATGTAATCAACAGCACTTTTTAAGAAGAGGAATACTACCAACTTGAATAATTG
TTTTGCCATAAACTGTTTATTTTTTAATAAAAATCAACACAAATATCCAAAGACAGCTCACCAAGGTTCC
CCATATATGAGTTTCTGCAAGATTATTTTAGGAGATTGTTTT
