>Addgene plasmid #29017 | pEMS1082 | addgene partial sequence | sequence record 42317 | CRE-R 5'-gcaaacggacagaagcattt-3'
ACATGTCCATCAGGTTCTTGCGAACCTCATCACTCGTTGCATCGACCGGTAATGCAGGCAAATTTTGGTG
TACGGTCAGTAAATTGGATAACTTGTACAGCTCGTCCATGCCGAGAGTGATCCCGGCGGCGGTCACGAAC
TCCAGCAGGACCATGTGATCGCGCTTCTCGTTGGGGTCTTTGCTCAGGGCGGACTGGGTGCTCAGGTAGT
GGTTGTCGGGCAGCAGCACGGGGCCGTCGCCGATGGGGGTGTTCTGCTGGTAGTGGTCGGCGAGCTGCAC
GCTGCCGTCCTCGATGTTGTGGCGGATCTTGAAGTTCACCTTGATGCCGTTCTTCTGCTTGTCGGCCATG
ATATAGACGTTGTGGCTGTTGTAGTTGTACTCCAGCTTGTGCCCCAGGATGTTGCCGTCCTCCTTGAAGT
CGATGCCCTTCAGCTCGATGCGGTTCACCAGGGTGTCGCCCTCGAACTTCACCTCGGCGCGGGTCTTGTA
GTTGCCGTCGTCCTTGAAGAAGATGGTGCGCTCCTGGACGTAGCCTTCGGGCATGGCGGACTTGAAGAAG
TCGTGCTGCTTCATGTGGTCGGGGTAGCGGCTGAAGCACTGCACGCCGTAGGTCAGGGTGGTCACGAGGG
TGGGCCAGGGCACGGGCAGCTTGCCGGTGGTGCAGATGAACTTCAGGGTCAGCTTGCCGTAGGTGGCATC
GCCCTCGCCCTCGCCGGACACGCTGAACTTGTGGCCGTTTACGTCGCCGTCCAGCTCGACCAGGA
